>Addgene plasmid #47306 | TAL3587 | depositor partial sequence | sequence record 67393 | Insert sequence
ATGGACTACAAAGACCATGACGGTGATTATAAAGATCATGACATCGATTACAAGGATGACGATGACAAGA
TGGCCCCCAAGAAGAAGAGGAAGGTGGGCATTCACCGCGGGGTACCTATGGTGGACTTGAGGACACTCGG
TTATTCGCAACAGCAACAGGAGAAAATCAAGCCTAAGGTCAGGAGCACCGTCGCGCAACACCACGAGGCG
CTTGTGGGGCATGGCTTCACTCATGCGCATATTGTCGCGCTTTCACAGCACCCTGCGGCGCTTGGGACGG
TGGCTGTCAAATACCAAGATATGATTGCGGCCCTGCCCGAAGCCACGCACGAGGCAATTGTAGGGGTCGG
TAAACAGTGGTCGGGAGCGCGAGCACTTGAGGCGCTGCTGACTGTGGCGGGTGAGCTTAGGGGGCCTCCG
CTCCAGCTCGACACCGGGCAGCTGCTGAAGATCGCGAAGAGAGGGGGAGTAACAGCGGTAGAGGCAGTGC
ACGCCTGGCGCAATGCGCTCACCGGGGCCCCCTTGAACCTGACCCCAGACCAGGTAGTCGCAATCGCGTC
ACATGACGGGGGAAAGCAAGCCCTGGAAACCGTGCAAAGGTTGTTGCCGGTCCTTTGTCAAGACCACGGC
CTTACACCGGAGCAAGTCGTGGCCATTGCATCCCACGACGGTGGCAAACAGGCTCTTGAGACGGTTCAGA
GACTTCTCCCAGTTCTCTGTCAAGCCCACGGGCTGACTCCCGATCAAGTTGTAGCGATTGCGTCGAACAT
TGGAGGGAAACAAGCATTGGAGACTGTCCAACGGCTCCTTCCCGTGTTGTGTCAAGCCCACGGTTTGACG
CCTGCACAAGTGGTCGCCATCGCCAGCCATGATGGCGGTAAGCAGGCGCTGGAAACAGTACAGCGCCTGC
TGCCTGTACTGTGCCAGGATCATGGACTGACCCCAGACCAGGTAGTCGCAATCGCGTCACATGACGGGGG
AAAGCAAGCCCTGGAAACCGTGCAAAGGTTGTTGCCGGTCCTTTGTCAAGACCACGGCCTTACACCGGAG
CAAGTCGTGGCCATTGCAAGCAATGGGGGTGGCAAACAGGCTCTTGAGACGGTTCAGAGACTTCTCCCAG
TTCTCTGTCAAGCCCACGGGCTGACTCCCGATCAAGTTGTAGCGATTGCGTCGCATGACGGAGGGAAACA
AGCATTGGAGACTGTCCAACGGCTCCTTCCCGTGTTGTGTCAAGCCCACGGTTTGACGCCTGCACAAGTG
GTCGCCATCGCCTCGAATGGCGGCGGTAAGCAGGCGCTGGAAACAGTACAGCGCCTGCTGCCTGTACTGT
GCCAGGATCATGGACTGACCCCAGACCAGGTAGTCGCAATCGCGTCACATGACGGGGGAAAGCAAGCCCT
GGAAACCGTGCAAAGGTTGTTGCCGGTCCTTTGTCAAGACCACGGCCTTACACCGGAGCAAGTCGTGGCC
ATTGCATCCCACGACGGTGGCAAACAGGCTCTTGAGACGGTTCAGAGACTTCTCCCAGTTCTCTGTCAAG
CCCACGGGCTGACTCCCGATCAAGTTGTAGCGATTGCGTCGCATGACGGAGGGAAACAAGCATTGGAGAC
TGTCCAACGGCTCCTTCCCGTGTTGTGTCAAGCCCACGGTTTGACGCCTGCACAAGTGGTCGCCATCGCC
TCGAATGGCGGCGGTAAGCAGGCGCTGGAAACAGTACAGCGCCTGCTGCCTGTACTGTGCCAGGATCATG
GACTGACCCCAGACCAGGTAGTCGCAATCGCGTCACATGACGGGGGAAAGCAAGCCCTGGAAACCGTGCA
AAGGTTGTTGCCGGTCCTTTGTCAAGACCACGGCCTTACACCGGAGCAAGTCGTGGCCATTGCATCCCAC
GACGGTGGCAAACAGGCTCTTGAGACGGTTCAGAGACTTCTCCCAGTTCTCTGTCAAGCCCACGGGCTGA
CTCCCGATCAAGTTGTAGCGATTGCGTCCAACGGTGGAGGGAAACAAGCATTGGAGACTGTCCAACGGCT
CCTTCCCGTGTTGTGTCAAGCCCACGGTTTGACGCCTGCACAAGTGGTCGCCATCGCCAGCCATGATGGC
GGTAAGCAGGCGCTGGAAACAGTACAGCGCCTGCTGCCTGTACTGTGCCAGGATCATGGACTGACACCCG
AACAGGTGGTCGCCATTGCTAATAATAACGGAGGACGGCCAGCCTTGGAG
