>Addgene plasmid #47306 | TAL3587 | addgene partial sequence | sequence record 69125 | JDS-TALEN-F 5'-TAGGGGTCGGTAAACAGTGG-3'
TGTGGCGGGTGAGCTTAGGGGGCCTCCGCTCCAGCTCGACACCGGGCAGCTGCTGAAGATCGCGAAGAGA
GGGGGAGTAACAGCGGTAGAGGCAGTGCACGCCTGGCGCAATGCGCTCACCGGGGCCCCCTTGAACCTGA
CCCCAGACCAGGTAGTCGCAATCGCGTCACATGACGGGGGAAAGCAAGCCCTGGAAACCGTGCAAAGGTT
GTTGCCGGTCCTTTGTCAAGACCACGGCCTTACACCGGAGCAAGTCGTGGCCATTGCATCCCACGACGGT
GGCAAACAGGCTCTTGAGACGGTTCAGAGACTTCTCCCAGTTCTCTGTCAAGCCCACGGGCTGACTCCCG
ATCAAGTTGTAGCGATTGCGTCGAACATTGGAGGGAAACAAGCATTGGAGACTGTCCAACGGCTCCTTCC
CGTGTTGTGTCAAGCCCACGGTTTGACGCCTGCACAAGTGGTCGCCATCGCCAGCCATGATGGCGGTAAG
CAGGCGCTGGAAACAGTACAGCGCCTGCTGCCTGTACTGTGCCAGGATCATGGACTGACCCCAGACCAGG
TAGTCGCAATCGCGTCACATGACGGGGGAAAGCAAGCCCTGGAAACCGTGCAAAGGTTGTTGCCGGTCCT
TTGTCAAGACCACGGCCTTACACCGGAGCAAGTCGTGGCCATTGCAAGCAATGGGGGTGGCAAACAGGCT
CTTGAGACGGTTCAGAGACTTCTCCCAGTTCTCTGTCAAGCCCACGGGCTGACTCCCGATCAAGTTGTAG
CGATTGCGTC
