[The description below was written by a language model from this plasmid's Addgene catalogue record.]
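Description:
TAL3587 is a TALEN expression plasmid built on the JDS74 backbone (about 6.4 kb without insert), classed as a mammalian expression vector that also carries a T7 promoter. It is maintained in E. coli as a high-copy plasmid under ampicillin selection. The record does not include a feature table, so the origin of replication and the exact arrangement of regulatory elements are not documented. The use of CMV-forward and BGH-reverse sequencing primers does suggest that the coding region lies between a CMV promoter and a BGH polyadenylation region.

The payload is an insert of about 1.4 kb encoding an engineered TAL effector repeat array. It was cloned into the backbone through BsmBI sites that were destroyed in the process, as expected for a type IIS enzyme that cuts outside its recognition sequence. The backbone supplies an N-terminal 3X FLAG tag and a C-terminal wild-type FokI nuclease domain, so the assembled open reading frame encodes a complete TALEN monomer. This construct is the "right" half of a pair directed against the zebrafish vclb locus (AL772263.1, transcript ENSDART00000105018), and the depositor specifies an 18-nucleotide binding site for it. FokI cleaves only as a dimer, so this monomer must be used with the matching left TALEN, which binds the opposite strand across a spacer. Together they make a double-strand break whose error-prone repair yields disruptive indels.

CMV drives expression in transfected cells, while the T7 promoter would allow in vitro transcription of mRNA, the usual route for delivery into zebrafish embryos. The associated publication describes targeted gene disruption in somatic zebrafish cells using such engineered TALENs. The depositor recommends confirming the plasmid by diagnostic restriction digest before use.
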