Addgene plasmid #47306: TAL3587
Depositing lab: Keith Joung. Depositing organization: Massachusetts General Hospital. Publication: Targeted gene disruption in somatic zebrafish cells using engineered TALENs. Sander JD, Cade L, Khayter C, Reyon D, Peterson RT, Joung JK, Yeh JR. Nat Biotechnol. 2011 Aug 5;29(8):697-8. doi: 10.1038/nbt.1934. PubMed 21822241.
Backbone
  Vector backbone: JDS74
  Backbone manufacturer: Addgene plasmid #32288
  Backbone size w/o insert (bp): 6447
  Vector type: Mammalian Expression ; T7
Growth in bacteria
  Bacterial resistance: Ampicillin, 100 μg/mL
  Growth temperature: 37°C
  Growth strain: XL1 Blue
  Copy number: High Copy
Gene/Insert
  Gene/Insert name: ZebrafishCommunity-vclbAL772263.1-right (alt names: vclbAL772263.1; ENSDART00000105018)
  Species: D. rerio (zebrafish)
  Insert size (bp): 1430
  Promoter: CMV
  Tag / fusion protein: 3X Flag (N terminal on backbone); WT FOKI (C terminal on backbone)
  Cloning method: Restriction Enzyme; 5′ cloning site BsmBI (destroyed during cloning); 3′ cloning site BsmBI (destroyed during cloning)
  Sequencing primers: 5′ CMV-F; 3′ BGH-rev
Terms and licenses: Academic/Nonprofit Terms; Industry Terms: Not Available to Industry
Depositor comments: Target binding site: TCCACCTCTCCCTCCTCG It is strongly recommended that users perform a diagnostic digest to verify this plasmid prior to use. For example, a double digest of the plasmid with BamHI and KpnI should result in two bands at 2.3kb and 5.8kb.
How to cite: TAL3587 was a gift from Keith Joung (Addgene plasmid # 47306 ; http://n2t.net/addgene:47306 ; RRID:Addgene_47306)
